Addgene plasmid #233615: psiCHECK2-1_Rluc-Y39x-Fluc
Purpose: Expression of Rluc-Fluc reporter gene containing 39xY
Depositing lab: Shintaro Iwasaki. Depositing organization: RIKEN Pioneering Research Institute, Wako. Publication: METTL18-mediated histidine methylation of RPL3 modulates translation elongation for proteostasis maintenance. Matsuura-Suzuki E, Shimazu T, Takahashi M, Kotoshiba K, Suzuki T, Kashiwagi K, Sohtome Y, Akakabe M, Sodeoka M, Dohmae N, Ito T, Shinkai Y, Iwasaki S. Elife. 2022 Jun 8;11. pii: 72780. doi: 10.7554/eLife.72780. PubMed 35674491.
Backbone
  Vector backbone: psiCHECK2
  Vector type: Luciferase
Growth in bacteria
  Bacterial resistance: Ampicillin, 100 μg/mL
  Growth temperature: 37°C
  Growth strain: DH5alpha
  Copy number: High Copy
Gene/Insert
  Gene/Insert name: Rluc-Y39x-Fluc
  Species: Synthetic
  Cloning method: Restriction Enzyme; 5′ cloning site Unknown (unknown if destroyed)
Terms and licenses: Academic/Nonprofit Terms; Industry Terms: Not Available to Industry
How to cite: psiCHECK2-1_Rluc-Y39x-Fluc was a gift from Shintaro Iwasaki (Addgene plasmid # 233615 ; http://n2t.net/addgene:233615 ; RRID:Addgene_233615)
