[The description below was written by a language model from this plasmid's Addgene catalogue record and pLannotate feature annotations shown in this document.]
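Description:
psiCHECK2-1_Rluc-Y39x-Fluc is a luciferase reporter plasmid built on the psiCHECK2 backbone for expression in mammalian cells. It is maintained in E. coli through a high-copy ColE1/pUC-type origin of replication and selected with ampicillin via the β-lactamase (AmpR) gene under its own bla promoter. No mammalian selection marker is annotated in the feature table, which is consistent with use by transient transfection.

The payload is a synthetic reporter in which human codon-optimised Renilla luciferase (hRluc) lies upstream of firefly luciferase (luc+), with a gap of roughly 125 nt between the two annotated coding regions. That gap is about the right size for the 39 consecutive tyrosine codons ("Y39x") named in the insert, although the annotation does not label this segment. Unlike the parental dual-cassette arrangement, only one mammalian promoter is found here: the SV40 enhancer/early promoter, followed by a chimeric β-globin/immunoglobulin intron that promotes efficient mRNA processing and expression. A single SV40 polyadenylation signal follows firefly luciferase, next to a small annotated fragment of SV40 large T antigen sequence. The two luciferases therefore appear to be produced from one transcript, most likely as a single reading frame running through the tyrosine tract, though the record does not state the frame or any linker or separating elements explicitly. A T7 promoter just upstream of hRluc would also permit in vitro transcription of the reporter mRNA.

In such a design, the firefly-to-Renilla signal ratio reports how efficiently ribosomes traverse the intervening tyrosine repeat. This fits the associated study on ribosomal protein histidine methylation and translation elongation.
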