Features (pLannotate 1.2.2; 10 found; start..end, strand, type, name):
     62..419     +  promoter       SV40 promoter: SV40 enhancer and early promoter
    489..621     +  intron         chimeric intron: chimera between introns from human β-globin and immunoglobulin heavy chain genes
    666..684     +  promoter       T7 promoter: promoter for bacteriophage T7 RNA polymerase
    706..1638    +  CDS            hRluc: Renilla luciferase human codon-optimized
   1765..3417    +  CDS            luciferase: firefly luciferase; luc+; enhanced luc+ version of the luciferase gene AAS38485.1 42718124.0
   3461..3582    -  polyA_signal   SV40 poly(A) signal: SV40 polyadenylation signal
   3605..3673    -  CDS            large T antigen (fragment): large T antigen from SV40 (simian virus 40)
   3715..3819    +  promoter       AmpR promoter: bla
   3820..4680    +  CDS            AmpR: β-lactamase; bla; confers resistance to ampicillin, carbenicillin, and related antibiotics
   4851..5439    +  rep_origin     ori: high-copy-number ColE1/pMB1/pBR322/pUC origin of replication
>Addgene plasmid #233615 | psiCHECK2-1_Rluc-Y39x-Fluc | addgene full sequence | sequence record 464900 | Addgene NGS Result
AGATCTGCGCAGCACCATGGCCTGAAATAACCTCTGAAAGAGGAACTTGGTTAGGTACCTTCTGAGGCGG
AAAGAACCAGCTGTGGAATGTGTGTCAGTTAGGGTGTGGAAAGTCCCCAGGCTCCCCAGCAGGCAGAAGT
ATGCAAAGCATGCATCTCAATTAGTCAGCAACCAGGTGTGGAAAGTCCCCAGGCTCCCCAGCAGGCAGAA
GTATGCAAAGCATGCATCTCAATTAGTCAGCAACCATAGTCCCGCCCCTAACTCCGCCCATCCCGCCCCT
AACTCCGCCCAGTTCCGCCCATTCTCCGCCCCATGGCTGACTAATTTTTTTTATTTATGCAGAGGCCGAG
GCCGCCTCGGCCTCTGAGCTATTCCAGAAGTAGTGAGGAGGCTTTTTTGGAGGCCTAGGCTTTTGCAAAA
AGCTTGATTCTTCTGACACAACAGTCTCGAACTTAAGCTGCAGAAGTTGGTCGTGAGGCACTGGGCAGGT
AAGTATCAAGGTTACAAGACAGGTTTAAGGAGACCAATAGAAACTGGGCTTGTCGAGACAGAGAAGACTC
TTGCGTTTCTGATAGGCACCTATTGGTCTTACTGACATCCACTTTGCCTTTCTCTCCACAGGTGTCCACT
CCCAGTTCAATTACAGCTCTTAAGGCTAGAGTACTTAATACGACTCACTATAGGTTTCCTTCCTCTTTTG
GCAACATGGCTTCCAAGGTGTACGACCCCGAGCAACGCAAACGCATGATCACTGGGCCTCAGTGGTGGGC
TCGCTGCAAGCAAATGAACGTGCTGGACTCCTTCATCAACTACTATGATTCCGAGAAGCACGCCGAGAAC
GCCGTGATTTTTCTGCATGGTAACGCTGCCTCCAGCTACCTGTGGAGGCACGTCGTGCCTCACATCGAGC
CCGTGGCTAGATGCATCATCCCTGATCTGATCGGAATGGGTAAGTCCGGCAAGAGCGGGAATGGCTCATA
TCGCCTCCTGGATCACTACAAGTACCTCACCGCTTGGTTCGAGCTGCTGAACCTTCCAAAGAAAATCATC
TTTGTGGGCCACGACTGGGGGGCTTGTCTGGCCTTTCACTACTCCTACGAGCACCAAGACAAGATCAAGG
CCATCGTCCATGCTGAGAGTGTCGTGGACGTGATCGAGTCCTGGGACGAGTGGCCTGACATCGAGGAGGA
TATCGCCCTGATCAAGAGCGAAGAGGGCGAGAAAATGGTGCTTGAGAATAACTTCTTCGTCGAGACCATG
CTCCCAAGCAAGATCATGCGGAAACTGGAGCCTGAGGAGTTCGCTGCCTACCTGGAGCCATTCAAGGAGA
AGGGCGAGGTTAGACGGCCTACCCTCTCCTGGCCTCGCGAGATCCCTCTCGTTAAGGGAGGCAAGCCCGA
CGTCGTCCAGATTGTCCGCAACTACAACGCCTACCTTCGGGCCAGCGACGATCTGCCTAAGATGTTCATC
GAGTCCGACCCTGGGTTCTTTTCCAACGCTATTGTCGAGGGAGCTAAGAAGTTCCCTAACACCGAGTTCG
TGAAGGTGAAGGGCCTCCACTTCAGCCAGGAGGACGCTCCAGATGAAATGGGTAAGTACATCAAGAGCTT
CGTGGAGCGCGTGCTGAAGAACGAGCAGATGTCGACGTACTACTACTACTACTACTACTACTACTACTAC
TACTACTACTACTACTACTACTACTACTACTACTACTACTACTACTACTACTACTACTACTACTACTACT
ACTACTACTACTACATGGCCGATGCTAAGAACATTAAGAAGGGCCCTGCTCCCTTCTACCCTCTGGAGGA
TGGCACCGCTGGCGAGCAGCTGCACAAGGCCATGAAGAGGTATGCCCTGGTGCCTGGCACCATTGCCTTC
ACCGATGCCCACATTGAGGTGGACATCACCTATGCCGAGTACTTCGAGATGTCTGTGCGCCTGGCCGAGG
CCATGAAGAGGTACGGCCTGAACACCAACCACCGCATCGTGGTGTGCTCTGAGAACTCTCTGCAGTTCTT
CATGCCAGTGCTGGGCGCCCTGTTCATCGGAGTGGCCGTGGCCCCTGCTAACGACATTTACAACGAGCGC
GAGCTGCTGAACAGCATGGGCATTTCTCAGCCTACCGTGGTGTTCGTGTCTAAGAAGGGCCTGCAGAAGA
TCCTGAACGTGCAGAAGAAGCTGCCTATCATCCAGAAGATCATCATCATGGACTCTAAGACCGACTACCA
GGGCTTCCAGAGCATGTACACATTCGTGACATCTCATCTGCCTCCTGGCTTCAACGAGTACGACTTCGTG
CCAGAGTCTTTCGACAGGGACAAAACCATTGCCCTGATCATGAACAGCTCTGGGTCTACCGGCCTGCCTA
AGGGCGTGGCCCTGCCTCATCGCACCGCCTGTGTGCGCTTCTCTCACGCCCGCGACCCTATTTTCGGCAA
CCAGATCATCCCCGACACCGCTATTCTGAGCGTGGTGCCATTCCACCACGGCTTCGGCATGTTCACCACC
CTGGGCTACCTGATTTGCGGCTTTCGGGTGGTGCTGATGTACCGCTTCGAGGAGGAGCTGTTCCTGCGCA
GCCTGCAAGACTACAAAATTCAGTCTGCCCTGCTGGTGCCAACCCTGTTCAGCTTCTTCGCTAAGAGCAC
CCTGATCGACAAGTACGACCTGTCTAACCTGCACGAGATTGCCTCTGGCGGCGCCCCACTGTCTAAGGAG
GTGGGCGAAGCCGTGGCCAAGCGCTTTCATCTGCCAGGCATCCGCCAGGGCTACGGCCTGACCGAGACAA
CCAGCGCCATTCTGATTACCCCAGAGGGCGACGACAAGCCTGGCGCCGTGGGCAAGGTGGTGCCATTCTT
CGAGGCCAAGGTGGTGGACCTGGACACCGGCAAGACCCTGGGAGTGAACCAGCGCGGCGAGCTGTGTGTG
CGCGGCCCTATGATTATGTCCGGCTACGTGAATAACCCTGAGGCCACAAACGCCCTGATCGACAAGGACG
GCTGGCTGCACTCTGGCGACATTGCCTACTGGGACGAGGACGAGCACTTCTTCATCGTGGACCGCCTGAA
GTCTCTGATCAAGTACAAGGGCTACCAGGTGGCCCCAGCCGAGCTGGAGTCTATCCTGCTGCAGCACCCT
AACATTTTCGACGCCGGAGTGGCCGGCCTGCCCGACGACGATGCCGGCGAGCTGCCTGCCGCCGTCGTCG
TGCTGGAACACGGCAAGACCATGACCGAGAAGGAGATCGTGGACTATGTGGCCAGCCAGGTGACAACCGC
CAAGAAGCTGCGCGGCGGAGTGGTGTTCGTGGACGAGGTGCCCAAGGGCCTGACCGGCAAGCTGGACGCC
CGCAAGATCCGCGAGATCCTGATCAAGGCTAAGAAAGGCGGCAAGATCGCCGTGTAATAATTCTAGAGTC
GGGGCGGCCGGCCGCTTCGAGCAGACATGATAAGATACATTGATGAGTTTGGACAAACCACAACTAGAAT
GCAGTGAAAAAAATGCTTTATTTGTGAAATTTGTGATGCTATTGCTTTATTTGTAACCATTATAAGCTGC
AATAAACAAGTTAACAACAACAATTGCATTCATTTTATGTTTCAGGTTCAGGGGGAGGTGTGGGAGGTTT
TTTAAAGCAAGTAAAACCTCTACAAATGTGGTAAAATCGATAAGGATCCAGGTGGCACTTTTCGGGGAAA
TGTGCGCGGAACCCCTATTTGTTTATTTTTCTAAATACATTCAAATATGTATCCGCTCATGAGACAATAA
CCCTGATAAATGCTTCAATAATATTGAAAAAGGAAGAGTATGAGTATTCAACATTTCCGTGTCGCCCTTA
TTCCCTTTTTTGCGGCATTTTGCCTTCCTGTTTTTGCTCACCCAGAAACGCTGGTGAAAGTAAAAGATGC
TGAAGATCAGTTGGGTGCACGAGTGGGTTACATCGAACTGGATCTCAACAGCGGTAAGATCCTTGAGAGT
TTTCGCCCCGAAGAACGTTTTCCAATGATGAGCACTTTTAAAGTTCTGCTATGTGGCGCGGTATTATCCC
GTATTGACGCCGGGCAAGAGCAACTCGGTCGCCGCATACACTATTCTCAGAATGACTTGGTTGAGTACTC
ACCAGTCACAGAAAAGCATCTTACGGATGGCATGACAGTAAGAGAATTATGCAGTGCTGCCATAACCATG
AGTGATAACACTGCGGCCAACTTACTTCTGACAACGATCGGAGGACCGAAGGAGCTAACCGCTTTTTTGC
ACAACATGGGGGATCATGTAACTCGCCTTGATCGTTGGGAACCGGAGCTGAATGAAGCCATACCAAACGA
CGAGCGTGACACCACGATGCCTGTAGCAATGGCAACAACGTTGCGCAAACTATTAACTGGCGAACTACTT
ACTCTAGCTTCCCGGCAACAATTAATAGACTGGATGGAGGCGGATAAAGTTGCAGGACCACTTCTGCGCT
CGGCCCTTCCGGCTGGCTGGTTTATTGCTGATAAATCTGGAGCCGGTGAGCGTGGGTCTCGCGGTATCAT
TGCAGCACTGGGGCCAGATGGTAAGCCCTCCCGTATCGTAGTTATCTACACGACGGGGAGTCAGGCAACT
ATGGATGAACGAAATAGACAGATCGCTGAGATAGGTGCCTCACTGATTAAGCATTGGTAACTGTCAGACC
AAGTTTACTCATATATACTTTAGATTGATTTAAAACTTCATTTTTAATTTAAAAGGATCTAGGTGAAGAT
CCTTTTTGATAATCTCATGACCAAAATCCCTTAACGTGAGTTTTCGTTCCACTGAGCGTCAGACCCCGTA
GAAAAGATCAAAGGATCTTCTTGAGATCCTTTTTTTCTGCGCGTAATCTGCTGCTTGCAAACAAAAAAAC
CACCGCTACCAGCGGTGGTTTGTTTGCCGGATCAAGAGCTACCAACTCTTTTTCCGAAGGTAACTGGCTT
CAGCAGAGCGCAGATACCAAATACTGTTCTTCTAGTGTAGCCGTAGTTAGGCCACCACTTCAAGAACTCT
GTAGCACCGCCTACATACCTCGCTCTGCTAATCCTGTTACCAGTGGCTGCTGCCAGTGGCGATAAGTCGT
GTCTTACCGGGTTGGACTCAAGACGATAGTTACCGGATAAGGCGCAGCGGTCGGGCTGAACGGGGGGTTC
GTGCACACAGCCCAGCTTGGAGCGAACGACCTACACCGAACTGAGATACCTACAGCGTGAGCTATGAGAA
AGCGCCACGCTTCCCGAAGGGAGAAAGGCGGACAGGTATCCGGTAAGCGGCAGGGTCGGAACAGGAGAGC
GCACGAGGGAGCTTCCAGGGGGAAACGCCTGGTATCTTTATAGTCCTGTCGGGTTTCGCCACCTCTGACT
TGAGCGTCGATTTTTGTGATGCTCGTCAGGGGGGCGGAGCCTATGGAAAAACGCCAGCAACGCGGCCTTT
TTACGGTTCCTGGCCTTTTGCTGGCCTTTTGCTCACATGGCTCGAC
